>Addgene plasmid #34250 | KHBD00095 | depositor partial sequence | sequence record 40817 | KHBD00095 sequence 1125 bps
ATGGAAATCAGCATTAAATGGAGCATGTGCCGCACTTGCCGCAAAAAAGGAACGCAATCCACGCTGCAGT
CGCTCTTCGAGTCCAATGCCCACAAGCTGTTGATCTCGTATGCCGGCACATCTGTGAAACCGGATGATGG
ACTGCCGGATCAAATTTGCACAGTCTGCTTGATGCAACTGGAGGAGGTGGACAGATTTCTTAGCGCGTGC
AAACAATCCGACGCGCACCTGAGAAGCCTCGTTCGTCAAACTCTGTCCTCCGCATCGGCATTTGAGACGC
TGGAGGATAAGGACCAGCTTGAACAGAAAAAACGCGCCAGGAAGCAGAACATTTCGGGGAGACTCATCGA
AGAGAATCCTATTAACTTTAAGACTCAAGAGAATGCATTGGAAACGACCAAAGATGATGAAATCTTACCC
ATAAATAAATTTTCAAGCGATTTCGTGTTCGATCTCAACGTGAATGCGGAAAACGAGAAAGACATACACC
AGGAGGACTATACCATCAGTGATATGGATTTGGACAGGGAGATCTCCGATCAAAATTACTCCGAAACGTA
TTCGCAAGAAAGCAGCGCTGCTACGGACAGTATTCAAGAGACAAGCGAGGATTACCATAATCTAGAGCCA
AGTGCCGACTACGTGATAGATCTAGGAGTGGCCTGCGAGCCGGACAAGTACAGATGCAAGATCTGCAGCA
ATACATACCGCTGCTTATCTCAGCTAAATGCACACTCGCAGGTGCACCGCAAGGAAAAGGACCACCAGTG
CGAGGTTTGCCAAAAGACATTCAGAGCCGCCTGCAACCTGAAAACACACATGCGGACGCACACGGGCGAG
AAACCTTACCAATGTTGCTACTGTTCGCGCCGTTTTGCCGACAACAGCACTCATCGCAAGCACGAACGTT
TGCACACGAATGAAAGACCCTATGCTTGCAACATATGTGGAAAAACATTCTCTCTGTCCTCCTCTCGTAA
CGCTCACTACTACCTGCATTCGTCTGAAAAGTCTCACAAGTGTCTTATGTGTAAAAAAGAATTTCGGCTT
AAGCACCAACTTACAGCGCACGAGAAGTCTCTTGCGCACCGTCTGATAGCTAAGGAGTACAGCGACGTGG
TAGAA
