>Addgene plasmid #34250 | KHBD00095 | addgene partial sequence | sequence record 41881 | M13-Rev 5'-CAGGAAACAGCTATGACC-3'
TTTATTTTGACTGATAGTGACCTGTTCGTTGCAACAAATTGATAAGCAATGCTTTCTTATAATGCCAACT
TTGTACAAGAAAGTTGGCAATTCTACCACGTCGCTGTACTCCTTAGCTATCAGACGGTGCGCAAGAGACT
TCTCGTGCGCTGTAAGTTGGTGCTTAAGCCGAAATTCTTTTTTACACATAAGACACTTGTGAGACTTTTC
AGACGAATGCAGGTAGTAGTGAGCGTTACGAGAGGAGGACAGAGAGAATGTTTTTCCACATATGTTGCAA
GCATAGGGTCTTTCATTCGTGTGCAAACGTTCGTGCTTGCGATGAGTGCTGTTGTCGGCAAAACGGCGCG
AACAGTAGCAACATTGGTAAGGTTTCTCGCCCGTGTGCGTCCGCATGTGTGTTTTCAGGTTGCAGGCGGC
TCTGAATGTCTTTTGGCAAACCTCGCACTGGTGGTCCTTTTCCTTGCGGTGCACCTGCGAGTGTGCATTT
AGCTGAGATAAGCAGCGGTATGTATTGCTGCAGATCTTGCATCTGTACTTGTCCGGCTCGCAGGCCACTC
CTAGATCTATCACGTAGTCGGCACTTGGCTCTAGATTATGGTAATCCTCGCTTGTCTCTTGAATACTGTC
CGTAGCAGCGCTGCTTTCTTGCGAATACGTTTCGGAGTAATTTTGATCGGAGATCTCCCTGTCCAAATCC
ATATCACTGATGGTATAGTCCTCCTGGTGTATGTCTTTCTCGTTTTCCGCATTCACGTTGAGATCGAACA
CGAAATCGCTTGAAAATTTATTTATGGGTA
