[The description below was written by a language model from this plasmid's Addgene catalogue record.]
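Description:
KHBD00095 is a Gateway entry clone built on the pDONR221 donor vector backbone, carrying the open reading frame of the Drosophila melanogaster gene CG6808 (FBgn0037921). The insert is recorded as 1125 bp in a backbone of about 2.5 kb once the donor cassette has been replaced, and it was introduced by Gateway recombination. In a pDONR221-derived clone this normally means a BP reaction that swaps the vector's counter-selectable cassette for the ORF and leaves it flanked by attL sites, although no feature table is provided to confirm the individual elements. The plasmid is maintained in E. coli as a high-copy construct under kanamycin selection, and the insert can be verified by sequencing from the flanking M13 forward and reverse primer sites.

The vector is a shuttle for the coding sequence rather than an expression plasmid. The record lists no promoter, tag or reporter driving CG6808, and expression depends on transfer of the ORF by LR recombination into a destination vector of choice. The depositor notes that the ORFs in this collection were cloned open-ended, without a stop codon, so the coding sequence can be read through into C-terminal fusion partners supplied by the destination vector, as well as being joined to N-terminal ones. The clone belongs to a collection associated with work on automated screening of protein–DNA interactions at Drosophila regulatory elements, which suggests that it serves as a source ORF for building fusion constructs for such interaction assays. The record does not describe the function of the CG6808 protein itself.
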