Addgene plasmid #34250: KHBD00095
Depositing lab: Bart Deplancke. Depositing organization: Swiss Federal Institute of Technology (EPFL). Publication: Automated protein-DNA interaction screening of Drosophila regulatory elements. Korneel Hens, Jean-Daniel Feuz, Alina Isakova, Antonina Lagovitina, Andreas Massouras, Julien Bryois, Patrick Callaerts, Susan E. Celniker, Bart Deplancke. Nat Methods. 2011 Oct 30;8(12):1065-70. 10.1038/nmeth.1763 PubMed 22037703.
Backbone
  Vector backbone: pDONR221
  Backbone manufacturer: Invitrogen
  Backbone size w/o insert (bp): 2536
  Vector type: Gateway Donor Vector
Growth in bacteria
  Bacterial resistance: Kanamycin, 50 μg/mL
  Growth temperature: 37°C
  Growth strain: DH5alpha
  Copy number: High Copy
Gene/Insert
  Gene/Insert name: CG6808 (alt names: FBgn0037921; CG6808)
  Species: D. melanogaster (fly)
  Insert size (bp): 1125
  Entrez Gene: CG6808 (a.k.a. Dmel_CG6808, CG31372, Dmel\CG6808)
  Cloning method: Gateway Cloning
  Sequencing primers: 5′ M13F; 3′ M13R
Terms and licenses: Academic/Nonprofit Terms; Industry Terms: Not Available to Industry
Depositor comments: Please note that the ORFs in this collection were cloned open-ended (without a stop codon).
How to cite: KHBD00095 was a gift from Bart Deplancke (Addgene plasmid # 34250 ; http://n2t.net/addgene:34250 ; RRID:Addgene_34250)
